>Addgene plasmid #138428 | pcDNA4/TO-ORF24 L75A-3xFLAG | depositor full sequence | sequence record 267308 | pcDNA4/TO-ORF24 L75A-3xFLAG sequence 7371 bps
GACGGATCGGGAGATCTCCCGATCCCCTATGGTGCACTCTCAGTACAATCTGCTCTGATGCCGCATAGTT
AAGCCAGTATCTGCTCCCTGCTTGTGTGTTGGAGGTCGCTGAGTAGTGCGCGAGCAAAATTTAAGCTACA
ACAAGGCAAGGCTTGACCGACAATTGCATGAAGAATCTGCTTAGGGTTAGGCGTTTTGCGCTGCTTCGCG
ATGTACGGGCCAGATATACGCGTTGACATTGATTATTGACTAGTTATTAATAGTAATCAATTACGGGGTC
ATTAGTTCATAGCCCATATATGGAGTTCCGCGTTACATAACTTACGGTAAATGGCCCGCCTGGCTGACCG
CCCAACGACCCCCGCCCATTGACGTCAATAATGACGTATGTTCCCATAGTAACGCCAATAGGGACTTTCC
ATTGACGTCAATGGGTGGAGTATTTACGGTAAACTGCCCACTTGGCAGTACATCAAGTGTATCATATGCC
AAGTACGCCCCCTATTGACGTCAATGACGGTAAATGGCCCGCCTGGCATTATGCCCAGTACATGACCTTA
TGGGACTTTCCTACTTGGCAGTACATCTACGTATTAGTCATCGCTATTACCATGGTGATGCGGTTTTGGC
AGTACATCAATGGGCGTGGATAGCGGTTTGACTCACGGGGATTTCCAAGTCTCCACCCCATTGACGTCAA
TGGGAGTTTGTTTTGGAACCAAAATCAACGGGACTTTCCAAAATGTCGTAACAACTCCGCCCCATTGACG
CAAATGGGCGGTAGGCGTGTACGGTGGGAGGTCTATATAAGCAGAGCTCTCCCTATCAGTGATAGAGATC
TCCCTATCAGTGATAGAGATCGTCGACGAGCTCGTTTAGTGAACCGTCAGATCGCCTGGAGACGCCATCC
ACGCTGTTTTGACCTCCATAGAAGACACCGGGACCGATCCAGCCTCCGGACTCTAGCGTTTAAACTTAAG
CTTGGTACCGAGCTCGGATCCATGGCAGCGCTCGAGGGCCCCCTACTACTGCCACCGAGCGCCTCCCTGA
CGACGAGTCCGCAGACCACGTGTTATCAAGCGACTTGGGAATCACAGCTGGAAATATTCTGCTGTCTGGC
CACCAACTCGCACCTGCAGGCAGAGCTGACCTTAGAAGGTCTTGATAAGATGATGCAGCCCGAGCCCACC
TTTTTCGCCTGCAGAGCGATACGCAGACTACTCGCGGGGGAACGCCTCCACCCTTTTATACATCAAGAAG
GGACTCTTTTGGGAAAAGTGGGTCGACGGTACAGCGGCGAAGGTTTAATAATTGACGGTGGTGGAGTGTT
TACGCGCGGACAGATAGACACCGACAACTACCTACCTGCGGTGGGATCATGGGAACTTACCGATGATTGT
GATAAACCCTGCGAATTCAGGGAGCTACGCTCGCTGTATCTTCCCGCGCTACTAACGTGCACCATATGTT
ACAAAGCCATGTTCAGGATAGTGTGCAGGTACCTGGAGTTCTGGGAGTTCGAACAGTGTTTTCATGCGTT
TCTGGCGGTGTTGCCCCATAGTCTACAACCCACAATCTATCAAAATTATTTTGCACTCCTGGAGAGCCTG
AAGCATCTCTCGTTTTCAATAATGCCACCCGCATCCCCAGACGCACAGCTACATTTTTTAAAGTTTAACA
TCGGCAGCTTCATGGCCACGTGGGGGTGGCACGGAGAGCTGGTCTCGCTGCGCCGTGCCATCGCTCACAA
CGTAGAGCGACTGCCCACCGTGCTGAAGAACCTGTCGAAACAGAGTAAGCACCAGGACGTCAAGGTTAAC
GGACGGGATCTGGTGGGCTTTCAGCTGGCTCTAAACCAGCTCGTGTCCCGTCTGCACGTAAAAATCCAAC
GCAAGGACCCCGGACCAAAGCCATACAGGGTGGTCGTCAGTACCCCAGATTGTACCTACTATCTAGTGTA
TCCGGGCACACCGGCCATCTACAGACTCGTCATGTGTATGGCAGTGGCAGACTGCATCGGCCACTCGTGC
AGCGGACTGCACCCCTGCGCAAACTTTTTAGGCACCCACGAGACACCGCGTCTCCTGGCGGCGACGCTTT
CAAGAATCCGGTACGCGCCGAAAGACCGGCGAGCAGCCATGAAGGGAAATTTGCAGGCGTGCTTCCAACG
ATACGCGGCCACGGACGCGCGGACTCTGGGCAGCTCCACAGTGTCAGACATGCTGGAACCCACAAAACAC
GTCAGTTTGGAAAACTTCAAGATCACCATATTCAACACCAACATGGTGATTAACACTAAGATAAGCTGCC
ACGTTCCTAACACCCTGCAAAAGACTATTTTAAACATCCCCAGATTGACCAACAATTTTGTTATACGAAA
GTACTCCGTAAAGGAACCTTCTTTTACCATAAGCGTGTTTTTTTCCGACAACATGTGTCAAGGCACCGCA
ATAAACATCAACATCAGTGGGGACATGCTGCACTTTCTCTTCGCAATGGGTACGCTGAAATGCTTTCTGC
CAATCAGGCACATATTTCCTGTATCGATAGCAAATTGGAACTCCACGTTGGACCTGCACGGACTGGAAAA
CCAGTACATGGTGAGAATGGGGCGAAAAAACGTATTTTGGACCACAAACTTTCCATCTGTGGTCTCCAGC
AAGGATGGGCTAAACGTGTCCTGGTTTAAGGCCGCGACAGCCACGATTTCTAAAGTGTACGGGCAGCCTC
TTGTGGAACAGATTCGCCACGAGCTGGCGCCCATTCTCACGGACCAGCACGCGCGCATCGACGGAAACAA
AAATAGAATATTCTCCCTACTTGAGCACAGAAACCGTTCCCAAATACAGACGCTACACAAAAGGTTCCTG
GAGTGTCTGGTGGAATGCTGTTCGTTTCTCAGGCTTGACGTGGCTTGCATTAGGCGAGCCGCCGCCCGGG
GCCTGTTTGACTTCTCAAAGAAGATAATCAGTCACACTAAAAGCAAACACGAGTGCGCAGTACTGGGATA
TAAAAAGTGTAACCTAATCCCGAAAATCTATGCCCGAAACAAGAAGACCAGGCTAGACGAGTTGGGCCGC
AATGCAAACTTCATTTCGTTCGTCGCCACCACGGGTCATCGGTTCGCCGCTCTAAAGCCACAAATTGTCC
GTCACGCCATTCGCAAACTAGGCCTGCACTGGCGCCACCGAACGGCCGCGTCCAACGAGCAGACACCGCC
AGCCGATCCCCGCGTACGTTGCGTCCGTCCGCTGGTCTCAGGGCGGCCGCTCGAGGGAGGCGGTGGAGCC
GACTACAAGGACCACGACGGCGACTACAAGGACCACGACATCGACTACAAGGACGACGACGACAAGGGGC
CCGTTTAAACCCGCTGATCAGCCTCGACTGTGCCTTCTAGTTGCCAGCCATCTGTTGTTTGCCCCTCCCC
CGTGCCTTCCTTGACCCTGGAAGGTGCCACTCCCACTGTCCTTTCCTAATAAAATGAGGAAATTGCATCG
CATTGTCTGAGTAGGTGTCATTCTATTCTGGGGGGTGGGGTGGGGCAGGACAGCAAGGGGGAGGATTGGG
AAGACAATAGCAGGCATGCTGGGGATGCGGTGGGCTCTATGGCTTCTGAGGCGGAAAGAACCAGCTGGGG
CTCTAGGGGGTATCCCC
[124 nt withheld, positions 3658-3781]
C
[91 nt withheld, positions 3783-3873]
A
[49 nt withheld, positions 3875-3923]
CCTTTGACGTTGGAGTCCACGTTCTTT
[37 nt withheld, positions 3951-3987]
ACCCTATCTCGGTCTATTCTTTTGATTTATAAGGGATTTTGCCGATTTCGGCCTATTGGTTAAAAAATGA
GCTGATTTAACAAAAATTTAACGCGAATTAATTCTGTGGAATGTGTGTCAGTTAGGGTGTGGAAAGTCCC
CAGGCTCCCCAGCAGGCAGAAGTATGCAAAGCATGCATCTCAATTAGTCAGCAACCAGGTGTGGAAAGTC
CCCAGGCTCCCCAGCAGGCAGAAGTATGCAAAGCATGCATCTCAATTAGTCAGCAACCATAGTCCCGCCC
CTAACTCCGCCCATCCCGCCCCTAACTCCGCCCAGTTCCGCCCATTCTCCGCCCCATGGCTGACTAATTT
TTTTTATTTATGCAGAGGCCGAGGCCGCCTCTGCCTCTGAGCTATTCCAGAAGTAGTGAGGAGGCTTTTT
TGGAGGCCTAGGCTTTTGCAAAAAGCTCCCGGGAGCTTGTATATCCATTTTCGGATCTGATCAGCACGTG
TTGACAATTAATCATCGGCATAGTATATCGGCATAGTATAATACGACAAGGTGAGGAACTAAACCATGGC
CAAGTTGACCAGTGCCGTTCCGGTGCTCACCGCGCGCGACGTCGCCGGAGCGGTCGAGTTCTGGACCGAC
CGGCTCGGGTTCTCCCGGGACTTCGTGGAGGACGACTTCGCCGGTGTGGTCCGGGACGACGTGACCCTGT
TCATCAGCGCGGTCCAGGACCAGGTGGTGCCGGACAACACCCTGGCCTGGGTGTGGGTGCGCGGCCTGGA
CGAGCTGTACGCCGAGTGGTCGGAGGTCGTGTCCACGAACTTCCGGGACGCCTCCGGGCCGGCCATGACC
GAGATCGGCGAGCAGCCGTGGGGGCGGGAGTTCGCCCTGCGCGACCCGGCCGGCAACTGCGTGCACTTCG
TGGCCGAGGAGCAGGACTGACACGTGCTACGAGATTTCGATTCCACCGCCGCCTTCTATGAAAGGTTGGG
CTTCGGAATCGTTTTCCGGGACGCCGGCTGGATGATCCTCCAGCGCGGGGATCTCATGCTGGAGTTCTTC
GCCCACCCCAACTTGTTTATTGCAGCTTATAATGGTTACAAATAAAGCAATAGCATCACAAATTTCACAA
ATAAAGCATTTTTTTCACTGCATTCTAGTTGTGGTTTGTCCAAACTCATCAATGTATCTTATCATGTCTG
TATACCGTCGACCTCTAGCTAGAGCTTGGCGTAATCATGGTCATAGCTGTTTCCTGTGTGAAATTGTTAT
CCGCTCACAATTCCACACAACATACGAGCCGGAAGCATAAAGTGTAAAGCCTGGGGTGCCTAATGAGTGA
GCTAACTCACATTAATTGCGTTGCGCTCACTGCCCGCTTTCCAGTCGGGAAACCTGTCGTGCCAGCTGCA
TTAATGAATCGGCCAACGCGCGGGGAGAGGCGGTTTGCGTATTGGGCGCTCTTCCGCTTCCTCGCTCACT
GACTCGCTGCGCTCGGTCGTTCGGCTGCGGCGAGCGGTATCAGCTCACTCAAAGGCGGTAATACGGTTAT
CCACAGAATCAGGGGATAACGCAGGAAAGAACATGTGAGCAAAAGGCCAGCAAAAGGCCAGGAACCGTAA
AAAGGCCGCGTTGCTGGCGTTTTTCCATAGGCTCCGCCCCCCTGACGAGCATCACAAAAATCGACGCTCA
AGTCAGAGGTGGCGAAACCCGACAGGACTATAAAGATACCAGGCGTTTCCCCCTGGAAGCTCCCTCGTGC
GCTCTCCTGTTCCGACCCTGCCGCTTACCGGATACCTGTCCGCCTTTCTCCCTTCGGGAAGCGTGGCGCT
TTCTCATAGCTCACGCTGTAGGTATCTCAGTTCGGTGTAGGTCGTTCGCTCCAAGCTGGGCTGTGTGCAC
GAACCCCCCGTTCAGCCCGACCGCTGCGCCTTATCCGGTAACTATCGTCTTGAGTCCAACCCGGTAAGAC
ACGACTTATCGCCACTGGCAGCAGCCACTGGTAACAGGATTAGCAGAGCGAGGTATGTAGGCGGTGCTAC
AGAGTTCTTGAAGTGGTGGCCTAACTACGGCTACACTAGAAGAACAGTATTTGGTATCTGCGCTCTGCTG
AAGCCAGTTACCTTCGGAAAAAGAGTTGGTAGCTCTTGATCCGGCAAACAAACCACCGCTGGTAGCGGTT
TTTTTGTTTGCAAGCAGCAGATTACGCGCAGAAAAAAAGGATCTCAAGAAGATCCTTTGATCTTTTCTAC
GGGGTCTGACGCTCAGTGGAACGAAAACTCACGTTAAGGGATTTTGGTCATGAGATTATCAAAAAGGATC
TTCACCTAGATCCTTTTAAATTAAAAATGAAGTTTTAAATCAATCTAAAGTATATATGAGTAAACTTGGT
CTGACAGTTACCAATGCTTAATCAGTGAGGCACCTATCTCAGCGATCTGTCTATTTCGTTCATCCATAGT
TGCCTGACTCCCCGTCGTGTAGATAACTACGATACGGGAGGGCTTACCATCTGGCCCCAGTGCTGCAATG
ATACCGCGAGACCCACGCTCACCGGCTCCAGATTTATCAGCAATAAACCAGCCAGCCGGAAGGGCCGAGC
GCAGAAGTGGTCCTGCAACTTTATCCGCCTCCATCCAGTCTATTAATTGTTGCCGGGAAGCTAGAGTAAG
TAGTTCGCCAGTTAATAGTTTGCGCAACGTTGTTGCCATTGCTACAGGCATCGTGGTGTCACGCTCGTCG
TTTGGTATGGCTTCATTCAGCTCCGGTTCCCAACGATCAAGGCGAGTTACATGATCCCCCATGTTGTGCA
AAAAAGCGGTTAGCTCCTTCGGTCCTCCGATCGTTGTCAGAAGTAAGTTGGCCGCAGTGTTATCACTCAT
GGTTATGGCAGCACTGCATAATTCTCTTACTGTCATGCCATCCGTAAGATGCTTTTCTGTGACTGGTGAG
TACTCAACCAAGTCATTCTGAGAATAGTGTATGCGGCGACCGAGTTGCTCTTGCCCGGCGTCAATACGGG
ATAATACCGCGCCACATAGCAGAACTTTAAAAGTGCTCATCATTGGAAAACGTTCTTCGGGGCGAAAACT
CTCAAGGATCTTACCGCTGTTGAGATCCAGTTCGATGTAACCCACTCGTGCACCCAACTGATCTTCAGCA
TCTTTTACTTTCACCAGCGTTTCTGGGTGAGCAAAAACAGGAAGGCAAAATGCCGCAAAAAAGGGAATAA
GGGCGACACGGAAATGTTGAATACTCATACTCTTCCTTTTTCAATATTATTGAAGCATTTATCAGGGTTA
TTGTCTCATGAGCGGATACATATTTGAATGTATTTAGAAAAATAAACAAATAGGGGTTCCGCGCACATTT
CCCCGAAAAGTGCCACCTGACGTC
Features (pLannotate 1.2.2; 24 found; start..end, strand, type, name):
     28..80      -  misc_feature   bom (fragment): basis of mobility region from pBR322
    235..614     +  enhancer       CMV enhancer: human cytomegalovirus immediate early enhancer
    687..704     -  promoter       CMV promoter (fragment): human cytomegalovirus (CMV) immediate early promoter
    767..818     +  promoter       CMVd2 promoter: truncated human cytomegalovirus (CMV) immediate early promoter that yields moderately reduced expression relative to the full-length promoter
    820..839     +  promoter       PLtetO-1 promoter (fragment): modified phage lambda PL promoter with tet operator sites (Lutz and Bujard, 1997)
    841..860     +  promoter       PLtetO-1 promoter (fragment): modified phage lambda PL promoter with tet operator sites (Lutz and Bujard, 1997)
    868..901     +  promoter       TRE3GV promoter (fragment): 3rd-generation Tet-responsive promoter that can be activated by binding of Tet-On® 3G, optimized for retroviral and lentiviral vectors
   1002..3257    +  CDS            ORF24: ORF24_HHV8P - Protein inferred from homology: Swiss-Prot protein existence level 3. From Human herpesvirus 8 type P (isolate GK18) (HHV-8) (Kaposi's sarcoma-associated herpesvirus).
   3336..3356    +  CDS            FLAG (fragment): FLAG® epitope tag, followed by an enterokinase cleavage site
   3388..3612    +  polyA_signal   bGH poly(A) signal: bovine growth hormone polyadenylation signal
   3616..3637    +  promoter       SV40 promoter (fragment): SV40 enhancer and early promoter
   3658..4086    +  rep_origin     f1 ori (sequence partly withheld): f1 bacteriophage origin of replication; arrow indicates direction of (+) strand synthesis
   4100..4429    +  promoter       SV40 promoter: SV40 enhancer and early promoter
   4477..4524    +  promoter       EM7 promoter: synthetic bacterial promoter&nbsp
   4543..4917    +  CDS            BleoR: antibiotic-binding protein; Sh ble from Streptoalloteichus hindustanus; confers resistance to bleomycin, phleomycin, and Zeocin™
   4927..5052    +  CDS            ble (fragment): BLE_KLEPN - Experimental evidence at protein level: Swiss-Prot protein existence level 1. Binding protein with a strong affinity to the bleomycin family of antibiotics. Binds to CL990; an antimitotic-antibiotic compound. From Klebsiella pneumoniae.
   5047..5168    +  polyA_signal   SV40 poly(A) signal: SV40 polyadenylation signal
   5241..5257    -  protein_bind   lac operator: The lac repressor binds to the lac operator to inhibit transcription in E. coli. This inhibition can be relieved by adding lactose or isopropyl-β-D-thiogalactopyranoside (IPTG). lac repressor encoded by lacI
   5265..5295    -  promoter       lac promoter: promoter for the E. coli lac operon
   5310..5331    -  protein_bind   CAP binding site: CAP binding activates transcription in the presence of cAMP. E. coli catabolite activator protein
   5344..5436    -  CDS            lacI (fragment): lac repressor; lacI; The lac repressor binds to the lac operator to inhibit transcription in E. coli. This inhibition can be relieved by adding lactose or isopropyl-β-D-thiogalactopyranoside (IPTG).
   5619..6204    -  rep_origin     ori: high-copy-number ColE1/pMB1/pBR322/pUC origin of replication
   6375..7235    -  CDS            AmpR: β-lactamase; bla; confers resistance to ampicillin, carbenicillin, and related antibiotics
   7236..7340    -  promoter       AmpR promoter: bla
