>Addgene plasmid #138428 | pcDNA4/TO-ORF24 L75A-3xFLAG | addgene full sequence | sequence record 272777 | Addgene NGS Result
GACATTGATTATTGACTAGTTATTAATAGTAATCAATTACGGGGTCATTAGTTCATAGCCCATATATGGA
GTTCCGCGTTACATAACTTACGGTAAATGGCCCGCCTGGCTGACCGCCCAACGACCCCCGCCCATTGACG
TCAATAATGACGTATGTTCCCATAGTAACGCCAATAGGGACTTTCCATTGACGTCAATGGGTGGAGTATT
TACGGTAAACTGCCCACTTGGCAGTACATCAAGTGTATCATATGCCAAGTACGCCCCCTATTGACGTCAA
TGACGGTAAATGGCCCGCCTGGCATTATGCCCAGTACATGACCTTATGGGACTTTCCTACTTGGCAGTAC
ATCTACGTATTAGTCATCGCTATTACCATGGTGATGCGGTTTTGGCAGTACATCAATGGGCGTGGATAGC
GGTTTGACTCACGGGGATTTCCAAGTCTCCACCCCATTGACGTCAATGGGAGTTTGTTTTGGCACCAAAA
TCAACGGGACTTTCCAAAATGTCGTAACAACTCCGCCCCATTGACGCAAATGGGCGGTAGGCGTGTACGG
TGGGAGGTCTATATAAGCAGAGCTCTCCCTATCAGTGATAGAGATCTCCCTATCAGTGATAGAGATCGTC
GACGAGCTCGTTTAGTGAACCGTCAGATCGCCTGGAGACGCCATCCACGCTGTTTTGACCTCCATAGAAG
ACACCGGGACCGATCCAGCCTCCGGACTCTAGCGTTTAAACTTAAGCTTGGTACCGAGCTCGGATCCATG
GCAGCGCTCGAGGGCCCCCTACTACTGCCACCGAGCGCCTCCCTGACGACGAGTCCGCAGACCACGTGTT
ATCAAGCGACTTGGGAATCACAGCTGGAAATATTCTGCTGTCTGGCCACCAACTCGCACCTGCAGGCAGA
GCTGACCTTAGAAGGTCTTGATAAGATGATGCAGCCCGAGCCCACCTTTTTCGCCTGCAGAGCGATACGC
AGACTACTCGCGGGGGAACGCCTCCACCCTTTTATACATCAAGAAGGGACTCTTTTGGGAAAAGTGGGTC
GACGGTACAGCGGCGAAGGTTTAATAATTGACGGTGGTGGAGTGTTTACGCGCGGACAGATAGACACCGA
CAACTACCTACCTGCGGTGGGATCATGGGAACTTACCGATGATTGTGATAAACCCTGCGAATTCAGGGAG
CTACGCTCGCTGTATCTTCCCGCGCTACTAACGTGCACCATATGTTACAAAGCCATGTTCAGGATAGTGT
GCAGGTACCTGGAGTTCTGGGAGTTCGAACAGTGTTTTCATGCGTTTCTGGCGGTGTTGCCCCATAGTCT
ACAACCCACAATCTATCAAAATTATTTTGCACTCCTGGAGAGCCTGAAGCATCTCTCGTTTTCAATAATG
CCACCCGCATCCCCAGACGCACAGCTACATTTTTTAAAGTTTAACATCGGCAGCTTCATGGCCACGTGGG
GGTGGCACGGAGAGCTGGTCTCGCTGCGCCGTGCCATCGCTCACAACGTAGAGCGACTGCCCACCGTGCT
GAAGAACCTGTCGAAACAGAGTAAGCACCAGGACGTCAAGGTTAACGGACGGGATCTGGTGGGCTTTCAG
CTGGCTCTAAACCAGCTCGTGTCCCGTCTGCACGTAAAAATCCAACGCAAGGACCCCGGACCAAAGCCAT
ACAGGGTGGTCGTCAGTACCCCAGATTGTACCTACTATCTAGTGTATCCGGGCACACCGGCCATCTACAG
ACTCGTCATGTGTATGGCAGTGGCAGACTGCATCGGCCACTCGTGCAGCGGACTGCACCCCTGCGCAAAC
TTTTTAGGCACCCACGAGACACCGCGTCTCCTGGCGGCGACGCTTTCAAGAATCCGGTACGCGCCGAAAG
ACCGGCGAGCAGCCATGAAGGGAAATTTGCAGGCGTGCTTCCAACGATACGCGGCCACGGACGCGCGGAC
TCTGGGCAGCTCCACAGTGTCAGACATGCTGGAACCCACAAAACACGTCAGTTTGGAAAACTTCAAGATC
ACCATATTCAACACCAACATGGTGATTAACACTAAGATAAGCTGCCACGTTCCTAACACCCTGCAAAAGA
CTATTTTAAACATCCCCAGATTGACCAACAATTTTGTTATACGAAAGTACTCCGTAAAGGAACCTTCTTT
TACCATAAGCGTGTTTTTTTCCGACAACATGTGTCAAGGCACCGCAATAAACATCAACATCAGTGGGGAC
ATGCTGCACTTTCTCTTCGCAATGGGTACGCTGAAATGCTTTCTGCCAATCAGGCACATATTTCCTGTAT
CGATAGCAAATTGGAACTCCACGTTGGACCTGCACGGACTGGAAAACCAGTACATGGTGAGAATGGGGCG
AAAAAACGTATTTTGGACCACAAACTTTCCATCTGTGGTCTCCAGCAAGGATGGGCTAAACGTGTCCTGG
TTTAAGGCCGCGACAGCCACGATTTCTAAAGTGTACGGGCAGCCTCTTGTGGAACAGATTCGCCACGAGC
TGGCGCCCATTCTCACGGACCAGCACGCGCGCATCGACGGAAACAAAAATAGAATATTCTCCCTACTTGA
GCACAGAAACCGTTCCCAAATACAGACGCTACACAAAAGGTTCCTGGAGTGTCTGGTGGAATGCTGTTCG
TTTCTCAGGCTTGACGTGGCTTGCATTAGGCGAGCCGCCGCCCGGGGCCTGTTTGACTTCTCAAAGAAGA
TAATCAGTCACACTAAAAGCAAACACGAGTGCGCAGTACTGGGATATAAAAAGTGTAACCTAATCCCGAA
AATCTATGCCCGAAACAAGAAGACCAGGCTAGACGAGTTGGGCCGCAATGCAAACTTCATTTCGTTCGTC
GCCACCACGGGTCATCGGTTCGCCGCTCTAAAGCCACAAATTGTCCGTCACGCCATTCGCAAACTAGGCC
TGCACTGGCGCCACCGAACGGCCGCGTCCAACGAGCAGACACCGCCAGCCGATCCCCGCGTACGTTGCGT
CCGTCCGCTGGTCTCAGGGCGGCCGCTCGAGGGAGGCGGTGGAGCCGACTACAAGGACCACGACGGCGAC
TACAAGGACCACGACATCGACTACAAGGACGACGACGACAAGGGGCCCGTTTAAACCCGCTGATCAGCCT
CGACTGTGCCTTCTAGTTGCCAGCCATCTGTTGTTTGCCCCTCCCCCGTGCCTTCCTTGACCCTGGAAGG
TGCCACTCCCACTGTCCTTTCCTAATAAAATGAGGAAATTGCATCGCATTGTCTGAGTAGGTGTCATTCT
ATTCTGGGGGGTGGGGTGGGGCAGGACAGCAAGGGGGAGGATTGGGAAGACAATAGCAGGCATGCTGGGG
ATGCGGTGGGCTCTATGGCTTCTGAGGCGGAAAGAACCAGCTGGGGCTCTAGGGGGTATCCCC
[124 nt withheld, positions 3424-3547]
C
[91 nt withheld, positions 3549-3639]
A
[49 nt withheld, positions 3641-3689]
CCTTTGACGTTGGAGTCCACGTTCTTT
[37 nt withheld, positions 3717-3753]
ACCCTATCTCGGTCTATTCTTTTGATTTATAAGGGATTTTGCCGATTTCGGCCTATTGGTTAAAAAATGA
GCTGATTTAACAAAAATTTAACGCGAATTAATTCTGTGGAATGTGTGTCAGTTAGGGTGTGGAAAGTCCC
CAGGCTCCCCAGCAGGCAGAAGTATGCAAAGCATGCATCTCAATTAGTCAGCAACCAGGTGTGGAAAGTC
CCCAGGCTCCCCAGCAGGCAGAAGTATGCAAAGCATGCATCTCAATTAGTCAGCAACCATAGTCCCGCCC
CTAACTCCGCCCATCCCGCCCCTAACTCCGCCCAGTTCCGCCCATTCTCCGCCCCATGGCTGACTAATTT
TTTTTATTTATGCAGAGGCCGAGGCCGCCTCTGCCTCTGAGCTATTCCAGAAGTAGTGAGGAGGCTTTTT
TGGAGGCCTAGGCTTTTGCAAAAAGCTCCCGGGAGCTTGTATATCCATTTTCGGATCTGATCAGCACGTG
TTGACAATTAATCATCGGCATAGTATATCGGCATAGTATAATACGACAAGGTGAGGAACTAAACCATGGC
CAAGTTGACCAGTGCCGTTCCGGTGCTCACCGCGCGCGACGTCGCCGGAGCGGTCGAGTTCTGGACCGAC
CGGCTCGGGTTCTCCCGGGACTTCGTGGAGGACGACTTCGCCGGTGTGGTCCGGGACGACGTGACCCTGT
TCATCAGCGCGGTCCAGGACCAGGTGGTGCCGGACAACACCCTGGCCTGGGTGTGGGTGCGCGGCCTGGA
CGAGCTGTACGCCGAGTGGTCGGAGGTCGTGTCCACGAACTTCCGGGACGCCTCCGGGCCGGCCATGACC
GAGATCGGCGAGCAGCCGTGGGGGCGGGAGTTCGCCCTGCGCGACCCGGCCGGCAACTGCGTGCACTTCG
TGGCCGAGGAGCAGGACTGACACGTGCTACGAGATTTCGATTCCACCGCCGCCTTCTATGAAAGGTTGGG
CTTCGGAATCGTTTTCCGGGACGCCGGCTGGATGATCCTCCAGCGCGGGGATCTCATGCTGGAGTTCTTC
GCCCACCCCAACTTGTTTATTGCAGCTTATAATGGTTACAAATAAAGCAATAGCATCACAAATTTCACAA
ATAAAGCATTTTTTTCACTGCATTCTAGTTGTGGTTTGTCCAAACTCATCAATGTATCTTATCATGTCTG
TATACCGTCGACCTCTAGCTAGAGCTTGGCGTAATCATGGTCATAGCTGTTTCCTGTGTGAAATTGTTAT
CCGCTCACAATTCCACACAACATACGAGCCGGAAGCATAAAGTGTAAAGCCTGGGGTGCCTAATGAGTGA
GCTAACTCACATTAATTGCGTTGCGCTCACTGCCCGCTTTCCAGTCGGGAAACCTGTCGTGCCAGCTGCA
TTAATGAATCGGCCAACGCGCGGGGAGAGGCGGTTTGCGTATTGGGCGCTCTTCCGCTTCCTCGCTCACT
GACTCGCTGCGCTCGGTCGTTCGGCTGCGGCGAGCGGTATCAGCTCACTCAAAGGCGGTAATACGGTTAT
CCACAGAATCAGGGGATAACGCAGGAAAGAACATGTGAGCAAAAGGCCAGCAAAAGGCCAGGAACCGTAA
AAAGGCCGCGTTGCTGGCGTTTTTCCATAGGCTCCGCCCCCCTGACGAGCATCACAAAAATCGACGCTCA
AGTCAGAGGTGGCGAAACCCGACAGGACTATAAAGATACCAGGCGTTTCCCCCTGGAAGCTCCCTCGTGC
GCTCTCCTGTTCCGACCCTGCCGCTTACCGGATACCTGTCCGCCTTTCTCCCTTCGGGAAGCGTGGCGCT
TTCTCATAGCTCACGCTGTAGGTATCTCAGTTCGGTGTAGGTCGTTCGCTCCAAGCTGGGCTGTGTGCAC
GAACCCCCCGTTCAGCCCGACCGCTGCGCCTTATCCGGTAACTATCGTCTTGAGTCCAACCCGGTAAGAC
ACGACTTATCGCCACTGGCAGCAGCCACTGGTAACAGGATTAGCAGAGCGAGGTATGTAGGCGGTGCTAC
AGAGTTCTTGAAGTGGTGGCCTAACTACGGCTACACTAGAAGAACAGTATTTGGTATCTGCGCTCTGCTG
AAGCCAGTTACCTTCGGAAAAAGAGTTGGTAGCTCTTGATCCGGCAAACAAACCACCGCTGGTAGCGGTG
GTTTTTTTGTTTGCAAGCAGCAGATTACGCGCAGAAAAAAAGGATCTCAAGAAGATCCTTTGATCTTTTC
TACGGGGTCTGACGCTCAGTGGAACGAAAACTCACGTTAAGGGATTTTGGTCATGAGATTATCAAAAAGG
ATCTTCACCTAGATCCTTTTAAATTAAAAATGAAGTTTTAAATCAATCTAAAGTATATATGAGTAAACTT
GGTCTGACAGTTACCAATGCTTAATCAGTGAGGCACCTATCTCAGCGATCTGTCTATTTCGTTCATCCAT
AGTTGCCTGACTCCCCGTCGTGTAGATAACTACGATACGGGAGGGCTTACCATCTGGCCCCAGTGCTGCA
ATGATACCGCGAGACCCACGCTCACCGGCTCCAGATTTATCAGCAATAAACCAGCCAGCCGGAAGGGCCG
AGCGCAGAAGTGGTCCTGCAACTTTATCCGCCTCCATCCAGTCTATTAATTGTTGCCGGGAAGCTAGAGT
AAGTAGTTCGCCAGTTAATAGTTTGCGCAACGTTGTTGCCATTGCTACAGGCATCGTGGTGTCACGCTCG
TCGTTTGGTATGGCTTCATTCAGCTCCGGTTCCCAACGATCAAGGCGAGTTACATGATCCCCCATGTTGT
GCAAAAAAGCGGTTAGCTCCTTCGGTCCTCCGATCGTTGTCAGAAGTAAGTTGGCCGCAGTGTTATCACT
CATGGTTATGGCAGCACTGCATAATTCTCTTACTGTCATGCCATCCGTAAGATGCTTTTCTGTGACTGGT
GAGTACTCAACCAAGTCATTCTGAGAATAGTGTATGCGGCGACCGAGTTGCTCTTGCCCGGCGTCAATAC
GGGATAATACCGCGCCACATAGCAGAACTTTAAAAGTGCTCATCATTGGAAAACGTTCTTCGGGGCGAAA
ACTCTCAAGGATCTTACCGCTGTTGAGATCCAGTTCGATGTAACCCACTCGTGCACCCAACTGATCTTCA
GCATCTTTTACTTTCACCAGCGTTTCTGGGTGAGCAAAAACAGGAAGGCAAAATGCCGCAAAAAAGGGAA
TAAGGGCGACACGGAAATGTTGAATACTCATACTCTTCCTTTTTCAATATTATTGAAGCATTTATCAGGG
TTATTGTCTCATGAGCGGATACATATTTGAATGTATTTAGAAAAATAAACAAATAGGGGTTCCGCGCACA
TTTCCCCGAAAAGTGCCACCTGACGTCGACGGATCGGGAGATCTCCCGATCCCCTATGGTGCACTCTCAG
TACAATCTGCTCTGATGCCGCATAGTTAAGCCAGTATCTGCTCCCTGCTTGTGTGTTGGAGGTCGCTGAG
TAGTGCGCGAGCAAAATTTAAGCTACAACAAGGCAAGGCTTGACCGACAATTGCATGAAGAATCTGCTTA
GGGTTAGGCGTTTTGCGCTGCTTCGCGATGTACGGGCCAGATATACGCGTT
Features (pLannotate 1.2.2; 23 found; start..end, strand, type, name):
      1..380     +  enhancer       CMV enhancer: human cytomegalovirus immediate early enhancer
    381..584     +  promoter       CMV promoter: human cytomegalovirus (CMV) immediate early promoter
    586..605     +  promoter       PLtetO-1 promoter (fragment): modified phage lambda PL promoter with tet operator sites (Lutz and Bujard, 1997)
    607..626     +  promoter       PLtetO-1 promoter (fragment): modified phage lambda PL promoter with tet operator sites (Lutz and Bujard, 1997)
    634..667     +  promoter       TRE3GV promoter (fragment): 3rd-generation Tet-responsive promoter that can be activated by binding of Tet-On® 3G, optimized for retroviral and lentiviral vectors
    768..3023    +  CDS            ORF24: ORF24_HHV8P - Protein inferred from homology: Swiss-Prot protein existence level 3. From Human herpesvirus 8 type P (isolate GK18) (HHV-8) (Kaposi's sarcoma-associated herpesvirus).
   3102..3122    +  CDS            FLAG (fragment): FLAG® epitope tag, followed by an enterokinase cleavage site
   3154..3378    +  polyA_signal   bGH poly(A) signal: bovine growth hormone polyadenylation signal
   3382..3403    +  promoter       SV40 promoter (fragment): SV40 enhancer and early promoter
   3424..3852    +  rep_origin     f1 ori (sequence partly withheld): f1 bacteriophage origin of replication; arrow indicates direction of (+) strand synthesis
   3866..4195    +  promoter       SV40 promoter: SV40 enhancer and early promoter
   4243..4290    +  promoter       EM7 promoter: synthetic bacterial promoter&nbsp
   4309..4683    +  CDS            BleoR: antibiotic-binding protein; Sh ble from Streptoalloteichus hindustanus; confers resistance to bleomycin, phleomycin, and Zeocin™
   4693..4818    +  CDS            ble (fragment): BLE_KLEPN - Experimental evidence at protein level: Swiss-Prot protein existence level 1. Binding protein with a strong affinity to the bleomycin family of antibiotics. Binds to CL990; an antimitotic-antibiotic compound. From Klebsiella pneumoniae.
   4813..4934    +  polyA_signal   SV40 poly(A) signal: SV40 polyadenylation signal
   5007..5023    -  protein_bind   lac operator: The lac repressor binds to the lac operator to inhibit transcription in E. coli. This inhibition can be relieved by adding lactose or isopropyl-β-D-thiogalactopyranoside (IPTG). lac repressor encoded by lacI
   5031..5061    -  promoter       lac promoter: promoter for the E. coli lac operon
   5076..5097    -  protein_bind   CAP binding site: CAP binding activates transcription in the presence of cAMP. E. coli catabolite activator protein
   5110..5202    -  CDS            lacI (fragment): lac repressor; lacI; The lac repressor binds to the lac operator to inhibit transcription in E. coli. This inhibition can be relieved by adding lactose or isopropyl-β-D-thiogalactopyranoside (IPTG).
   5385..5973    -  rep_origin     ori: high-copy-number ColE1/pMB1/pBR322/pUC origin of replication
   6144..7004    -  CDS            AmpR: β-lactamase; bla; confers resistance to ampicillin, carbenicillin, and related antibiotics
   7005..7109    -  promoter       AmpR promoter: bla
   7168..7220    -  misc_feature   bom (fragment): basis of mobility region from pBR322
