[The description below was written by a language model from this plasmid's Addgene catalogue record and pLannotate feature annotations shown in this document.]
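Description:
pcDNA4/TO-ORF24 L75A-3xFLAG is a mammalian expression plasmid built on the Invitrogen pcDNA4/TO backbone, about 7.4 kb in total. It is maintained in E. coli through a high-copy ColE1/pUC-type origin and an ampicillin resistance gene (β-lactamase), and it also carries an f1 phage origin. For selection in mammalian cells, a Sh ble (BleoR) cassette confers Zeocin resistance. This cassette is driven by the SV40 early promoter in mammalian cells and by the bacterial EM7 promoter in E. coli, and it ends with an SV40 polyadenylation signal.

The payload is the full-length ORF24 coding sequence (2,256 bp) from Kaposi's sarcoma-associated herpesvirus (KSHV/HHV-8), with leucine 75 changed to alanine. It is fused at the C terminus to a backbone-encoded 3xFLAG epitope for detection and immunoprecipitation; the automated annotation flags only a single FLAG fragment downstream of the ORF. Transcription is driven by the CMV immediate early enhancer and promoter and terminated by the bovine growth hormone poly(A) signal. Two short elements annotated as tet-operator-containing fragments lie just downstream of the CMV promoter, matching the "TO" design of this backbone. In cells expressing the Tet repressor, expression is held off until tetracycline or doxycycline is added, whereas in cells lacking the repressor the promoter is constitutive.

The associated publication describes ORF24 as the gammaherpesviral TATA-box-binding protein, which contacts the C-terminal domain of host RNA polymerase II to direct late gene transcription. The L75A point mutant was presumably made to probe this function, although the record does not state its specific effect. The two sequence records, from repository sequencing and from the depositor, differ by three bases in length and in their start coordinates but show the same feature layout.
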