Addgene plasmid #138428: pcDNA4/TO-ORF24 L75A-3xFLAG
Purpose: Expresses full-length ORF24 L75A with a C-terminal 3xFLAG tag in mammalian cells
Depositing lab: Britt Glaunsinger. Depositing organization: University of California, Berkeley. Publication: The gammaherpesviral TATA-box-binding protein directly interacts with the CTD of host RNA Pol II to direct late gene transcription. Castaneda AF, Didychuk AL, Louder RK, McCollum CO, Davis ZH, Nogales E, Glaunsinger BA. PLoS Pathog. 2020 Sep 4;16(9):e1008843. doi: 10.1371/journal.ppat.1008843. eCollection 2020 Sep. PubMed 32886723.
Backbone
  Vector backbone: pcDNA4/TO
  Backbone manufacturer: Invitrogen
  Backbone size w/o insert (bp): 5112
  Total vector size (bp): 7374
  Vector type: Mammalian Expression
  Selectable markers: Zeocin
Growth in bacteria
  Bacterial resistance: Ampicillin, 100 μg/mL
  Growth temperature: 37°C
  Growth strain: DH5alpha
  Copy number: High Copy
Gene/Insert
  Gene/Insert name: ORF24
  Species: KSHV (HHV-8)
  Insert size (bp): 2256
  Mutation: Amino acid L75 mutated to alanine
  Entrez Gene: ORF24 (a.k.a. HHV8GK18_gp27)
  Promoter: CMV
  Tag / fusion protein: FLAG (C terminal on backbone)
  Cloning method: Unknown
  Sequencing primers: 5′ CGCAAATGGGCGGTAGGCGTG; 3′ TAGAAGGCACAGTCGAGG
Terms and licenses: Academic/Nonprofit Terms; Industry Terms: Not Available to Industry
How to cite: pcDNA4/TO-ORF24 L75A-3xFLAG was a gift from Britt Glaunsinger (Addgene plasmid # 138428 ; http://n2t.net/addgene:138428 ; RRID:Addgene_138428)
